>Addgene plasmid #105967 | hsp70:mKate2-NWASP-CA | addgene full sequence | sequence record 203779 | Addgene NGS Result
CCACCTAAATTGTAAGCGTTAATATTTTGTTAAAATTCGCGTTAAATTTTTGTTAAATCAGCTCATTTTT
TAACCAATAGGCCGAAATCGGCAAAATCCCTTATAAATCAAAAGAATAGACCGAGATAGGGT
[37 nt withheld, positions 133-169]
AAAGAACGTGGACTCCAACGTCAAAGG
[32 nt withheld, positions 197-228]
GCTGGCTAAGAACTCATCAGCCTCCCCGGTCCATCTACCCACGTACCAATGCACCAATTGGCCACAATGA
CGGCTACTACATGGTGCCATTCCTTCCTCTTTATAGGAATGGAGACTACCTCCTGTCCAACAATGCTCTT
GGATACGAGTACGCCTACCTGTTGGACCCAGGTCATTGCACAACACCAGAAATGCCCTCTGATCTGCAAA
AGACGTGAATATCTGTTCAGACACCCATATCCACTCTGTTCCACACAGGTCAGAGGTTTGTCCAGGAGTT
CTTGACAGAGGTGTAAAAAGTACTCAAAAATTTTACTCAAGTGAAAGTACAAGTACTTAGGGAAAATTTT
ACTCAATTAAAAGTAAAAGTATCTGGCTAGAATCTTACTTGAGTAAAAGTAAAAAAGTACTCCATTAAAA
TTGTACTTGAGTATTAAGGAAGTAAAAGTAAAAGCAAGAAAGAAAACTAGAGATTCTTGTTTAAGCTTTT
AATCTCAAAAAACATTAAATGAAATGCATACAAGGTTTTATCCTGCTTTAGAACTGTTTGTATTTAATTA
TCAAACTATAAGACAGACAATCTAATGCCAGTACACGCTACTCAAAGTTGTAAAACCTCAGATTTAACTT
CAGTAGAAGCTGATTCTCAAAATTGTTAGTGTCAAGCCTAGCTCTTTTGGGGCTGAAAAGCAATCCTGCA
GTGCTGAAAAGCCTCTCACAGGCAGCCGATGCGGGAAGAGGTGTATTAGTCTTGATAGAGAGGCTGCAAA
TAGCAGGAAACGTGAGCAGAGACTCCCTGGTGTCTGAAACACAGGCCAGATGGGCCCTCGAGCAGGAAAC
AGCTATGACCATGATTACGCCAAGCTATCAACTTTGTATAGAAAAGTTGCTTCAGGGGTGTCGCTTGGTT
ATTTCCAAAAATCAAATTAATTTTATTAAACTATTAGAACGAGCATGTTTTGTCTATATGCTACAGAAGA
TAAAAAATAATAGGAGTTAACAGTTATAAAACAACACACTTTGTTTCTATTGATTGTTGACCACACTGGG
GTCTCATTAAGTTAGATTAAAGACACACTAACTGGGTCAAAAGCAGCAGATTGATTTCATAGCACCAGGG
TAAACTTTCTAACACTTTTACGGCAATCATATACATTAAAATTAAATACAGACCACGACTGAACAAGGAG
GATGATCTCCAATATTAAACAAAGAGACTTGTGCCTATTTCTCTGAGGGTAAACATGACCTCTCAAGTTA
GCAAGTTGGTTTTAACACTACAAAAATAGTTAAGACTGCAATCCCAGAATAAAGTATTGGTTTTAACCAA
TCAATATAGTACAGTAAACATCCATTTGTTTTGTTGAAACGTTAAACAAATCTGACCAAAGCTATTAGCT
TATATAAAACAGGTTTGCCTTCTATGTAGCTGAAAACACCACAGGCCCGATTTTGCTACTGTGTAAAACA
TTTCAGCAAGATTTTTTTATTGCATTTTTTTTTACTGAATCGTTCAAACATTTTATCATTTTAGTTTGTT
CATTCATTGCAACTGGAAAAACAACACATCACACAACCGCACATATTTCAGCAATAAGTACAATAAAACA
CTCAAATAAAAAAAACATTTTAAATCTCTTTGTATTTTTGACCGCTGTTTCGCGTAATTTCACGGTAAAA
CTCTGGAAATCTCCACTACATTCCTCTCAGCGGCTCCTCTCAATGACAGCTGAAGAAGTGACGCGGCTGC
CTGCTGTGTTTTGATTGGTCGAATTCACTGGAGGCTTCCAGAACAGTGTAGAGTCTGAACGGGTGCGCGC
TCTGCTGTATTTAAAGGGCGAAAGAGAGACCGCAGAGAAACTCAACCGAAGAGAAGCGACTTGACAAAGA
AGAAAAGAGCAGCCTGACAGGACTTTTTCCCCGACGAGGTGTTTATTCGCTCTATTTAAGAATCTACTGT
AAGGTAAGTCTCAATATATTGTACTCTATTGGCTAATCAGAATTATATAGAGATTATATGTACTTAATGT
CAAAAAATCAACTTTGTATATGTAATCTTTTTACATGTGGACTGCCTATGTTCATCTTATTTTAGGTCTA
CTAGAAAATTATATTTCCCGTTTTCACAATAAGGATTTTTAAAAAAAGCAATGAACAGACGGGCATTTAC
TTTATGTTGCTGACATTATTTTATATGAGCATAATAACCATAAATACTAGCAAATGTCCTAAATGAATTT
GTGTTAATGTTGTCTACAAAAGAAAATTAGCGTTTTACTTGTACAACTAATAATAACTTGGTTATTAAGA
GAATTTCACTTGTTGACTAGAAAAATCCTTTCATAATGAAACAATTGCACCATAAATTGTATAAATATAA
AATTAATTCTAATTGTTTTTTTTTCCTGCCAAGTTTGTACAAAAAAGCAGGCTATGGTGAGCGAGCTGAT
TAAGGAGAACATGCACATGAAGCTGTACATGGAGGGCACCGTGAACAACCACCACTTCAAGTGCACATCC
GAGGGCGAAGGCAAGCCCTACGAGGGCACCCAGACCATGAGAATCAAGGCGGTCGAGGGCGGCCCTCTCC
CCTTCGCCTTCGACATCCTGGCTACCAGCTTCATGTACGGCAGCAAAACCTTCATCAACCACACCCAGGG
CATCCCCGACTTCTTTAAGCAGTCCTTCCCCGAGGGCTTCACATGGGAGAGAGTCACCACATACGAAGAC
GGGGGCGTGCTGACCGCTACCCAGGACACCAGCCTCCAGGACGGCTGCCTCATCTACAACGTCAAGATCA
GAGGGGTGAACTTCCCATCCAACGGCCCTGTGATGCAGAAGAAAACACTCGGCTGGGAGGCCTCCACCGA
GACCCTGTACCCCGCTGACGGCGGCCTGGAAGGCAGAGCCGACATGGCCCTGAAGCTCGTGGGCGGGGGC
CACCTGATCTGCAACTTGAAGACCACATACAGATCCAAGAAACCCGCTAAGAACCTCAAGATGCCCGGCG
TCTACTATGTGGACAGAAGACTGGAAAGAATCAAGGAGGCCGACAAAGAGACCTACGTCGAGCAGCACGA
GGTGGCTGTGGCCAGATACTGCGACCTCCCTAGCAAACTGGGGCACAGAAACCCAGCTTTCTTGTACAAA
GTGGCTGTGTCTGAATCCCCGGACCCCAACCCTCCAGCTCAAGAGGAATCCTCAGAGGGAATTGTGGGAG
CTTTGATGATGGTGATGCAGAAAAGGAGTAAAGTTATCCATTCATCAGAAGACGAAGAGGATGATGGGGG
CGAAGAAGAAGAAGATGATGAATGGGATGACTAAGCAACTTTATTATACATAGTTGATAATTCACTGGCC
GTCGTTTTACGGTACCATCGATGATGATCCAGACATGATAAGATACATTGATGAGTTTGGACAAACCACA
ACTAGAATGCAGTGAAAAAAATGCTTTATTTGTGAAATTTGTGATGCTATTGCTTTATTTGTAACCATTA
TAAGCTGCAATAAACAAGTTAACAACAACAATTGCATTCATTTTATGTTTCAGGTTCAGGGGGAGGTGTG
GGAGGTTTTTTAAAGCAAGTAAAACCTCTACAAATGTGGTATGGCTGATTATGATCCTCTAGATCAGATC
TGCGAAGATACGGCCACGGGTGCTCTTGATCCTGTGGCTGATTTTGGACTGTGCTGCTCGCAGCTGCTGA
TGAATCACATACTTCCTCCATTTTCTTCCACTGATTGACTGTTATAATTTCCCTAATTTCCAGGTCAAGG
TGCTGTGCATTGTGGTAATAGATGTGACATGACGTCACTTCCAAAGGACCAATGAACATGTCTGACCAAT
TTCATATAATGTGAAAACGATTTTCATAGGCAGAATAAATAACATTTAAATTAAACTGGGCATCAGCGCA
ATTCAATTGGTTTGGTAATAGCAAGGGAAAATAGAATGAAGTGATCTCCAAAAAATAAGTACTTTTTGAC
TGTAAATAAAATTGTAAGGAGTAAAAAGTACTTTTTTTTCTAAAAAAATGTAATTAAGTAAAAGTAAAAG
TATTGATTTTTAATTGTACTCAAGTAAAGTAAAAATCCCCAAAAATAATACTTAAGTACAGTAATCAAGT
AAAATTACTCAAGTACTTTACACCTCTGGTTCTTGACCCCCTACCTTCAGCAAGCCCAGCAGATCCACTA
GTTCTAGAGCGGCCGCCACCGCGGTGGAGCTCCAGCTTTTGTTCCCTTTAGTGAGGGTTAATTGCGCGCT
TGGCGTAATCATGGTCATAGCTGTTTCCTGTGTGAAATTGTTATCCGCTCACAATTCCACACAACATACG
AGCCGGAAGCATAAAGTGTAAAGCCTGGGGTGCCTAATGAGTGAGCTAACTCACATTAATTGCGTTGCGC
TCACTGCCCGCTTTCCAGTCGGGAAACCTGTCGTGCCAGCTGCATTAATGAATCGGCCAACGCGCGGGGA
GAGGCGGTTTGCGTATTGGGCGCTCTTCCGCTTCCTCGCTCACTGACTCGCTGCGCTCGGTCGTTCGGCT
GCGGCGAGCGGTATCAGCTCACTCAAAGGCGGTAATACGGTTATCCACAGAATCAGGGGATAACGCAGGA
AAGAACATGTGAGCAAAAGGCCAGCAAAAGGCCAGGAACCGTAAAAAGGCCGCGTTGCTGGCGTTTTTCC
ATAGGCTCCGCCCCCCTGACGAGCATCACAAAAATCGACGCTCAAGTCAGAGGTGGCGAAACCCGACAGG
ACTATAAAGATACCAGGCGTTTCCCCCTGGAAGCTCCCTCGTGCGCTCTCCTGTTCCGACCCTGCCGCTT
ACCGGATACCTGTCCGCCTTTCTCCCTTCGGGAAGCGTGGCGCTTTCTCATAGCTCACGCTGTAGGTATC
TCAGTTCGGTGTAGGTCGTTCGCTCCAAGCTGGGCTGTGTGCACGAACCCCCCGTTCAGCCCGACCGCTG
CGCCTTATCCGGTAACTATCGTCTTGAGTCCAACCCGGTAAGACACGACTTATCGCCACTGGCAGCAGCC
ACTGGTAACAGGATTAGCAGAGCGAGGTATGTAGGCGGTGCTACAGAGTTCTTGAAGTGGTGGCCTAACT
ACGGCTACACTAGAAGAACAGTATTTGGTATCTGCGCTCTGCTGAAGCCAGTTACCTTCGGAAAAAGAGT
TGGTAGCTCTTGATCCGGCAAACAAACCACCGCTGGTAGCGGTGGTTTTTTTGTTTGCAAGCAGCAGATT
ACGCGCAGAAAAAAAGGATCTCAAGAAGATCCTTTGATCTTTTCTACGGGGTCTGACGCTCAGTGGAACG
AAAACTCACGTTAAGGCATTTTGGTCATGAGATTATCAAAAAGGATCTTCACCTAGATCCTTTTAAATTA
AAAATGAAGTTTTAAATCAATCTAAAGTATATATGAGTAAACTTGGTCTGACAGTTACCAATGCTTAATC
AGTGAGGCACCTATCTCAGCGATCTGTCTATTTCGTTCATCCATAGTTGCCTGACTCCCCGTCGTGTAGA
TAACTACGATACGGGAGGGCTTACCATCTGGCCCCAGTGCTGCAATGATACCGCGAGACCCACGCTCACC
GGCTCCAGATTTATCAGCAATAAACCAGCCAGCCGGAAGGGCCGAGCGCAGAAGTGGTCCTGCAACTTTA
TCCGCCTCCATCCAGTCTATTAATTGTTGCCGGGAAGCTAGAGTAAGTAGTTCGCCAGTTAATAGTTTGC
GCAACGTTGTTGCCATTGCTACAGGCATCGTGGTGTCACGCTCGTCGTTTGGTATGGCTTCATTCAGCTC
CGGTTCCCAACGATCAAGGCGAGTTACATGATCCCCCATGTTGTGCAAAAAAGCGGTTAGCTCCTTCGGT
CCTCCGATCGTTGTCAGAAGTAAGTTGGCCGCAGTGTTATCACTCATGGTTATGGCAGCACTGCATAATT
CTCTTACTGTCATGCCATCCGTAAGATGCTTTTCTGTGACTGGTGAGTACTCAACCAAGTCATTCTGAGA
ATAGTGTATGCGGCGACCGAGTTGCTCTTGCCCGGCGTCAATACGGGATAATACCGCGCCACATAGCAGA
ACTTTAAAAGTGCTCATCATTGGAAAACGTTCTTCGGGGCGAAAACTCTCAAGGATCTTACCGCTGTTGA
GATCCAGTTCGATGTAACCCACTCGTGCACCCAACTGATCTTCAGCATCTTTTACTTTCACCAGCGTTTC
TGGGTGAGCAAAAACAGGAAGGCAAAATGCCGCAAAAAAGGGAATAAGGGCGACACGGAAATGTTGAATA
CTCATACTCTTCCTTTTTCAATATTATTGAAGCATTTATCAGGGTTATTGTCTCATGAGCGGATACATAT
TTGAATGTATTTAGAAAAATAAACAAATAGGGGTTCCGCGCACATTTCCCCGAAAAGTG
Features (pLannotate 1.2.2; 20 found; start..end, strand, type, name):
      7..228     -  rep_origin     M13 ori (fragment) (sequence partly withheld): M13 bacteriophage origin of replication; arrow indicates direction of (+) strand synthesis
    228..515     +  CDS            tyr (fragment) (sequence partly withheld): TYRO_ORYLA - Also known as tyro. Experimental evidence at transcript level: Swiss-Prot protein existence level 2. This is a copper-containing oxidase that functions in the formation of pigments such as melanins and other polyphenolic compounds. From Oryzias latipes (Japanese rice fish) (Japanese killifish).
   1097..1117    +  protein_bind   attB4: mutant version of attB; core recombination site for the Gateway® BP reaction BP Clonase™
   2638..2658    +  protein_bind   attB1: mutant version of attB; core recombination site for the Gateway® BP reaction BP Clonase™
   2662..3357    +  CDS            mKate2: mKate2 is a basic (constitutively fluorescent) red fluorescent protein published in 2009, derived from Entacmaea quadricolor. It is reported to be a rapidly-maturing monomer with moderate acid sensitivity.
   3362..3382    -  protein_bind   attB2: mutant version of attB; core recombination site for the Gateway® BP reaction BP Clonase™
   3391..3549    +  CDS            WAS (fragment): WASP_HUMAN - Also known as IMD2. Experimental evidence at protein level: Swiss-Prot protein existence level 1. Effector protein for Rho-type GTPases that regulates actin filament reorganization via its interaction with the Arp2/3 complex (PubMed:12235133, PubMed:12769847, PubMed:16275905). Important for efficient actin polymerization (PubMed:8625410, PubMed:12235133, PubMed:16275905). Possible regulator of lymphocyte and platelet function (PubMed:9405671). Mediates actin filament reorganization and the formation of actin pedestals upon infection by pathogenic bacteria (PubMed:18650809). In add
   3554..3574    -  protein_bind   attB3: mutant version of attB; core recombination site for the Gateway® BP reaction BP Clonase™
   3578..3598    +  CDS            lacZα (fragment): LacZα fragment of β-galactosidase; lacZ fragment
   3614..3748    -  polyA_signal   SV40 poly(A) signal: SV40 polyadenylation signal
   3771..3854    -  CDS            large T antigen (fragment): large T antigen from SV40 (simian virus 40)
   4420..4460    -  misc_feature   MCS (fragment): pBluescript multiple cloning site
   4473..4491    -  promoter       T3 promoter: promoter for bacteriophage T3 RNA polymerase
   4536..4552    -  protein_bind   lac operator: The lac repressor binds to the lac operator to inhibit transcription in E. coli. This inhibition can be relieved by adding lactose or isopropyl-β-D-thiogalactopyranoside (IPTG). lac repressor encoded by lacI
   4560..4590    -  promoter       lac promoter: promoter for the E. coli lac operon
   4605..4626    -  protein_bind   CAP binding site: CAP binding activates transcription in the presence of cAMP. E. coli catabolite activator protein
   4639..4731    -  CDS            lacI (fragment): lac repressor; lacI; The lac repressor binds to the lac operator to inhibit transcription in E. coli. This inhibition can be relieved by adding lactose or isopropyl-β-D-thiogalactopyranoside (IPTG).
   4914..5502    -  rep_origin     ori: high-copy-number ColE1/pMB1/pBR322/pUC origin of replication
   5673..6533    -  CDS            AmpR: β-lactamase; bla; confers resistance to ampicillin, carbenicillin, and related antibiotics
   6534..6638    -  promoter       AmpR promoter: bla
