[The description below was written by a language model from this plasmid's Addgene catalogue record and pLannotate feature annotations shown in this document.]
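Description:
hsp70:mKate2-NWASP-CA is a zebrafish transgenesis construct assembled by multisite Gateway cloning in the GWpTol2Dest(R4-R3)pA destination backbone. Although the catalogue lists the vector type as bacterial expression, the stated purpose is heat shock inducible transgenesis, and E. coli serves only for propagation. It carries a high-copy ColE1/pUC-type origin and an AmpR (β-lactamase) cassette for ampicillin selection, along with pBluescript-derived remnants (an M13 ori fragment, lac promoter/operator, T3 promoter and MCS fragments). The short region annotated as medaka tyrosinase probably reflects Tol2 transposon arm sequence, since Tol2 was originally found in that locus. The Tol2 ends themselves are not annotated and are inferred from the backbone name.

The payload follows the three-fragment Gateway layout. An unannotated segment of about 1.5 kb between attB4 and attB1 occupies the 5' entry (promoter) position and, judging by the plasmid name, holds the hsp70 heat shock promoter. Between attB1 and attB2 lies the red fluorescent protein mKate2, and between attB2 and attB3 is a short coding fragment with homology to WASP, corresponding to the zebrafish NWASP-CA insert. The result is an N-terminal mKate2 fusion, followed by an SV40 polyadenylation signal. The CA (central/acidic) region of WASP-family proteins binds the Arp2/3 complex, and expressed on its own it is generally used as a dominant-negative inhibitor of Arp2/3-dependent actin nucleation, although the record does not spell this out. Heat shock control lets expression be switched on at a chosen time, with mKate2 marking the expressing cells. The associated publication concerns retinal ganglion cell translocation and lamination in the zebrafish retina.
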