Addgene plasmid #105967: hsp70:mKate2-NWASP-CA
Purpose: heat shock inducible transgenesis
Depositing lab: Caren Norden. Depositing organization: Max Planck Institute of Molecular Cell Biology and Genetics. Publication: Independent modes of ganglion cell translocation ensure correct lamination of the zebrafish retina. Icha J, Kunath C, Rocha-Martins M, Norden C. J Cell Biol. 2016 Oct 24;215(2):259-275. 10.1083/jcb.201604095 PubMed 27810916.
Backbone
  Vector backbone: GWpTol2Dest(R4-R3)pA
  Vector type: Bacterial Expression
Growth in bacteria
  Bacterial resistance: Ampicillin, 100 μg/mL
  Growth temperature: 37°C
  Growth strain: DH5alpha
  Copy number: High Copy
Gene/Insert
  Gene/Insert name: NWASP-CA
  Species: D. rerio (zebrafish)
  Tag / fusion protein: mKate2 (N terminal on insert)
  Cloning method: Gateway Cloning
Terms and licenses: Academic/Nonprofit Terms; Industry Terms: Not Available to Industry
How to cite: hsp70:mKate2-NWASP-CA was a gift from Caren Norden (Addgene plasmid # 105967 ; http://n2t.net/addgene:105967 ; RRID:Addgene_105967)
